>Addgene plasmid #127682 | OphA-delta C6-R72A | addgene full sequence | sequence record 250785 | Addgene NGS Result
TGGCGAATGGG
[124 nt withheld, positions 12-135]
C
[91 nt withheld, positions 137-227]
A
[49 nt withheld, positions 229-277]
CCTTTGACGTTGGAGTCCACGTTCTTT
[37 nt withheld, positions 305-341]
ACCCTATCTCGGTCTATTCTTTTGATTTATAAGGGATTTTGCCGATTTCGGCCTATTGGTTAAAAAATGA
GCTGATTTAACAAAAATTTAACGCGAATTTTAACAAAATATTAACGCTTACAATTTAGGTGGCACTTTTC
GGGGAAATGTGCGCGGAACCCCTATTTGTTTATTTTTCTAAATACATTCAAATATGTATCCGCTCATGAA
TTAATTCTTAGAAAAACTCATCGAGCATCAAATGAAACTGCAATTTATTCATATCAGGATTATCAATACC
ATATTTTTGAAAAAGCCGTTTCTGTAATGAAGGAGAAAACTCACCGAGGCAGTTCCATAGGATGGCAAGA
TCCTGGTATCGGTCTGCGATTCCGACTCGTCCAACATCAATACAACCTATTAATTTCCCCTCGTCAAAAA
TAAGGTTATCAAGTGAGAAATCACCATGAGTGACGACTGAATCCGGTGAGAATGGCAAAAGTTTATGCAT
TTCTTTCCAGACTTGTTCAACAGGCCAGCCATTACGCTCGTCATCAAAATCACTCGCATCAACCAAACCG
TTATTCATTCGTGATTGCGCCTGAGCGAGACGAAATACGCGATCGCTGTTAAAAGGACAATTACAAACAG
GAATCGAATGCAACCGGCGCAGGAACACTGCCAGCGCATCAACAATATTTTCACCTGAATCAGGATATTC
TTCTAATACCTGGAATGCTGTTTTCCCGGGGATCGCAGTGGTGAGTAACCATGCATCATCAGGAGTACGG
ATAAAATGCTTGATGGTCGGAAGAGGCATAAATTCCGTCAGCCAGTTTAGTCTGACCATCTCATCTGTAA
CATCATTGGCAACGCTACCTTTGCCATGTTTCAGAAACAACTCTGGCGCATCGGGCTTCCCATACAATCG
ATAGATTGTCGCACCTGATTGCCCGACATTATCGCGAGCCCATTTATACCCATATAAATCAGCATCCATG
TTGGAATTTAATCGCGGCCTAGAGCAAGACGTTTCCCGTTGAATATGGCTCATAACACCCCTTGTATTAC
TGTTTATGTAAGCAGACAGTTTTATTGTTCATGACCAAAATCCCTTAACGTGAGTTTTCGTTCCACTGAG
CGTCAGACCGTAGAAAAGATCAAAGGATCTTCTTGAGATCCTTTTTTTCTGCGCGTAATCTGCTGCTTGC
AAACAAAAAAACCACCGCTACCAGCGGTGGTTTGTTTGCCGGATCAAGAGCTACCAACTCTTTTTCCGAA
GGTAACTGGCTTCAGCAGAGCGCAGATACCAAATACTGTCCTTCTAGTGTAGCCGTAGTTAGGCCACCAC
TTCAAGAACTCTGTAGCACCGCCTACATACCTCGCTCTGCTAATCCTGTTACCAGTGGCTGCTGCCAGTG
GCGATAAGTCGTGTCTTACCGGGTTGGACTCAAGACGATAGTTACCGGATAAGGCGCAGCGGTCGGGCTG
AACGGGGGGTTCGTGCACACAGCCCAGCTTGGAGCGAACGACCTACACCGAACTGAGATACCTACAGCGT
GAGCTATGAGAAAGCGCCACGCTTCCCGAAGGGAGAAAGGCGGACAGGTATCCGGTAAGCGGCAGGGTCG
GAACAGGAGAGCGCACGAGGGAGCTTCCAGGGGGAAACGCCTGGTATCTTTATAGTCCTGTCGGGTTTCG
CCACCTCTGACTTGAGCGTCGATTTTTGTGATGCTCGTCAGGGGGGCGGAGCCTATGGAAAAACGCCAGC
AACGCGGCCTTTTTACGGTTCCTGGCCTTTTGCTGGCCTTTTGCTCACATGTTCTTTCCTGCGTTATCCC
CTGATTCTGTGGATAACCGTATTACCGCCTTTGAGTGAGCTGATACCGCTCGCCGCAGCCGAACGACCGA
GCGCAGCGAGTCAGTGAGCGAGGAAGCGGAAGAGCGCCTGATGCGGTATTTTCTCCTTACGCATCTGTGC
GGTATTTCACACCGCAATGGTGCACTCTCAGTACAATCTGCTCTGATGCCGCATAGTTAAGCCAGTATAC
ACTCCGCTATCGCTACGTGACTGGGTCATGGCTGCGCCCCGACACCCGCCAACACCCGCTGACGCGCCCT
GACGGGCTTGTCTGCTCCCGGCATCCGCTTACAGACAAGCTGTGACCGTCTCCGGGAGCTGCATGTGTCA
GAGGTTTTCACCGTCATCACCGAAACGCGCGAGGCAGCTGCGGTAAAGCTCATCAGCGTGGTCGTGAAGC
GATTCACAGATGTCTGCCTGTTCATCCGCGTCCAGCTCGTTGAGTTTCTCCAGAAGCGTTAATGTCTGGC
TTCTGATAAAGCGGGCCATGTTAAGGGCGGTTTTTTCCTGTTTGGTCACTGATGCCTCCGTGTAAGGGGG
ATTTCTGTTCATGGGGGTAATGATACCGATGAAACGAGAGAGGATGCTCACGATACGGGTTACTGATGAT
GAACATGCCCGGTTACTGGAACGTTGTGAGGGTAAACAACTGGCGGTATGGATGCGGCGGGACCAGAGAA
AAATCACTCAGGGTCAATGCCAGCGCTTCGTTAATACAGATGTAGGTGTTCCACAGGGTAGCCAGCAGCA
TCCTGCGATGCAGATCCGGAACATAATGGTGCAGGGCGCTGACTTCCGCGTTTCCAGACTTTACGAAACA
CGGAAACCGAAGACCATTCATGTTGTTGCTCAGGTCGCAGACGTTTTGCAGCAGCAGTCGCTTCACGTTC
GCTCGCGTATCGGTGATTCATTCTGCTAACCAGTAAGGCAACCCCGCCAGCCTAGCCGGGTCCTCAACGA
CAGGAGCACGATCATGCGCACCCGTGGGGCCGCCATGCCGGCGATAATGGCCTGCTTCTCGCCGAAACGT
TTGGTGGCGGGACCAGTGACGAAGGCTTGAGCGAGGGCGTGCAAGATTCCGAATACCGCAAGCGACAGGC
CGATCATCGTCGCGCTCCAGCGAAAGCGGTCCTCGCCGAAAATGACCCAGAGCGCTGCCGGCACCTGTCC
TACGAGTTGCATGATAAAGAAGACAGTCATAAGTGCGGCGACGATAGTCATGCCCCGCGCCCACCGGAAG
GAGCTGACTGGGTTGAAGGCTCTCAAGGGCATCGGTCGAGATCCCGGTGCCTAATGAGTGAGCTAACTTA
CATTAATTGCGTTGCGCTCACTGCCCGCTTTCCAGTCGGGAAACCTGTCGTGCCAGCTGCATTAATGAAT
CGGCCAACGCGCGGGGAGAGGCGGTTTGCGTATTGGGCGCCAGGGTGGTTTTTCTTTTCACCAGTGAGAC
GGGCAACAGCTGATTGCCCTTCACCGCCTGGCCCTGAGAGAGTTGCAGCAAGCGGTCCACGCTGGTTTGC
CCCAGCAGGCGAAAATCCTGTTTGATGGTGGTTAACGGCGGGATATAACATGAGCTGTCTTCGGTATCGT
CGTATCCCACTACCGAGATATCCGCACCAACGCGCAGCCCGGACTCGGTAATGGCGCGCATTGCGCCCAG
CGCCATCTGATCGTTGGCAACCAGCATCGCAGTGGGAACGATGCCCTCATTCAGCATTTGCATGGTTTGT
TGAAAACCGGACATGGCACTCCAGTCGCCTTCCCGTTCCGCTATCGGCTGAATTTGATTGCGAGTGAGAT
ATTTATGCCAGCCAGCCAGACGCAGACGCGCCGAGACAGAACTTAATGGGCCCGCTAACAGCGCGATTTG
CTGGTGACCCAATGCGACCAGATGCTCCACGCCCAGTCGCGTACCGTCTTCATGGGAGAAAATAATACTG
TTGATGGGTGTCTGGTCAGAGACATCAAGAAATAACGCCGGAACATTAGTGCAGGCAGCTTCCACAGCAA
TGGCATCCTGGTCATCCAGCGGATAGTTAATGATCAGCCCACTGACGCGTTGCGCGAGAAGATTGTGCAC
CGCCGCTTTACAGGCTTCGACGCCGCTTCGTTCTACCATCGACACCACCACGCTGGCACCCAGTTGATCG
GCGCGAGATTTAATCGCCGCGACAATTTGCGACGGCGCGTGCAGGGCCAGACTGGAGGTGGCAACGCCAA
TCAGCAACGACTGTTTGCCCGCCAGTTGTTGTGCCACGCGGTTGGGAATGTAATTCAGCTCCGCCATCGC
CGCTTCCACTTTTTCCCGCGTTTTCGCAGAAACGTGGCTGGCCTGGTTCACCACGCGGGAAACGGTCTGA
TAAGAGACACCGGCATACTCTGCGACATCGTATAACGTTACTGGTTTCACATTCACCACCCTGAATTGAC
TCTCTTCCGGGCGCTATCATGCCATACCGCGAAAGGTTTTGCGCCATTCGATGGTGTCCGGGATCTCGAC
GCTCTCCCTTATGCGACTCCTGCATTAGGAAGCAGCCCAGTAGTAGGTTGAGGCCGTTGAGCACCGCCGC
CGCAAGGAATGGTGCATGCAAGGAGATGGCGCCCAACAGTCCCCCGGCCACGGGGCCTGCCACCATACCC
ACGCCGAAACAAGCGCTCATGAGCCCGAAGTGGCGAGCCCGATCTTCCCCATCGGTGATGTCGGCGATAT
AGGCGCCAGCAACCGCACCTGTGGCGCCGGTGATGCCGGCCACGATGCGTCCGGCGTAGAGGATCGAGAT
CTCGATCCCGCGAAATTAATACGACTCACTATAGGGGAATTGTGAGCGGATAACAATTCCCCTCTAGAAA
TAATTTTGTTTAACTTTAAGAAGGAGATATACATATGGAGCATCATCATCATCATCATCATCATGAGAAT
CTGTATTTCCAGGGCACTTCCACTCAGACCAAAGCTGGCTCACTCACCATCGTCGGTACCGGTATCGAGA
GTATCGGACAAATGACGCTTCAGGCGTTGTCCTACATCGAAGCCGCCGCGAAGGTTTTCTACTGCGTCAT
CGACCCCGCCACTGAGGCATTCATCCTCACCAAGAACAAGAACTGCGTTGACTTGTATCAGTATTACGAC
AATGGCAAGTCCGCATTGAACACTTACACCCAAATGTCAGAGCTCATGGTCAGGGAAGTCCGCAAGGGCC
TCGATGTCGTGGGCGTCTTCTACGGCCACCCAGGAGTGTTCGTGAACCCGTCTCACCGAGCTCTGGCTAT
CGCCAAGAGTGAAGGCTACCGAGCGAGGATGCTTCCAGGCGTGTCTGCGGAAGATTGTCTCTTCGCGGAC
TTGTGCATTGATCCTTCGAACCCGGGTTGCCTGACCTACGAGGCATCGGATTTCCTGATCAGGGATCGCC
CGGTCAGCATCCACAGTCACTTGGTCCTGTTCCAAGTCGGATGCGTCGGTATCGCCGACTTCAACTTCAC
TGGATTCGACAACAACAAATTCGGCGTTCTCGTCGACCGTCTCGAGCAAGAATACGGCGCCGAGCACCCT
GTCGTCCATTACATCGCAGCTATGATGCCACACCAAGACCCAGTCACCGATAAATACACCGTCGCGCAGC
TCCGTGAGCCCGAGATCGCGAAGCGTGTTGGCGGTGTCTCGACTTTCTACATCCCTCCCAAGGCCAGGAA
AGCATCGAACTTGGACATCATAAGGCGCCTAGAGCTCTTGCCTGCTGGGCAAGTTCCCGACAAGAAAGCG
CGTATTTACCCGGCCAACCAGTGGGAGCCCGATGTTCCCGAAGTCGAACCCTACAGACCATCTGACCAGG
CTGCCATCGCTCAGTTGGCTGACCACGCTCCTCCTGAGCAATATCAACCTCTTGCTACTTCGAAAGCCAT
GTCTGATGTTATGACGAAGTTGGCTTTGGATCCCAAGGCACTCGCCGACTACAAAGCTGATCACCGCGCC
TTTGCTCAATCTGTCCCCGACTTGACGCCTCAGGAGCGTGCGGCTTTGGAGCTCGGTGATTCGTGGGCTA
TTCGTTGCGCGATGAAGAATATGCCCTCGTCGCTCTTGGACGCTGCTCGTGAATCCGGCGAAGAGGCATC
CCAAAACGGTTTCCCATGGGTCATCGTCGTTGGTGTTATCGGTGTCATCGGATAAGCGGCCGCACTCGAG
CACCACCACCACCACCACTGAGATCCGGCTGCTAACAAAGCCCGAAAGGAAGCTGAGTTGGCTGCTGCCA
CCGCTGAGCAATAACTAGCATAACCCCTTGGGGCCTCTAAACGGGTCTTGAGGGGTTTTTTGCTGAAAGG
AGGAACTATATCCGGAT
Features (pLannotate 1.2.2; 19 found; start..end, strand, type, name):
     12..440     +  rep_origin     f1 ori (sequence partly withheld): f1 bacteriophage origin of replication; arrow indicates direction of (+) strand synthesis
    493..550     +  promoter       AmpR promoter (fragment): bla
    559..1374    -  CDS            KanR: aminoglycoside phosphotransferase; aph(3')-Ia; confers resistance to kanamycin in bacteria or G418 (Geneticin®) in eukaryotes
   1494..2082    +  rep_origin     ori: high-copy-number ColE1/pMB1/pBR322/pUC origin of replication
   2268..2407    -  misc_feature   bom: basis of mobility region from pBR322
   2509..2700    -  CDS            rop: Rop protein, which maintains plasmids at low copy number; rop
   2717..3097    +  CDS            YPB1_ECOLX: Protein predicted: Swiss-Prot protein existence level 4. From Escherichia coli.
   3169..3460    -  CDS            TcR (fragment): tetracycline efflux protein; tet; confers resistance to tetracycline
   3475..3496    -  protein_bind   CAP binding site: CAP binding activates transcription in the presence of cAMP. E. coli catabolite activator protein
   3509..4591    -  CDS            lacI: lac repressor; lacI; The lac repressor binds to the lac operator to inhibit transcription in E. coli. This inhibition can be relieved by adding lactose or isopropyl-β-D-thiogalactopyranoside (IPTG).
   4592..4669    -  promoter       lacI promoter: lacI
   4677..4956    -  CDS            TcR (fragment): tetracycline efflux protein; tet; confers resistance to tetracycline
   4978..4996    +  promoter       T7 promoter: promoter for bacteriophage T7 RNA polymerase
   4997..5021    +  protein_bind   lac operator: The lac repressor binds to the lac operator to inhibit transcription in E. coli. This inhibition can be relieved by adding lactose or isopropyl-β-D-thiogalactopyranoside (IPTG). lac repressor encoded by lacI
   5036..5058    +  RBS            RBS: efficient ribosome binding site from bacteriophage T7 gene 10 (Olins and Rangwala, 1989)
   5071..5089    +  CDS            capTEV™ (fragment): composite tag for in vivo biotinylation, TEV protease cleavage, and 6xHis tagging
   6362..6379    +  CDS            9xHis (fragment): 9xHis affinity tag
   6389..6438    +  CDS            SET1 (fragment): solubility-enhancement tag derived from T7 phage gene 10B
   6446..6493    +  terminator     T7 terminator: transcription terminator for bacteriophage T7 RNA polymerase
