[The description below was written by a language model from this plasmid's Addgene catalogue record and pLannotate feature annotations shown in this document.]
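Description:
OphA-delta C6-R72A is a bacterial expression plasmid built on the pET24 backbone for producing a His-tagged variant of OphA in E. coli. The associated publication title links the protein to enzymatic methylation of nitrogen atoms within peptide bonds. The insert is listed as synthetic and carries two changes named in the record: a "delta C6" deletion, presumably removal of six C-terminal residues, and the point substitution R72A. The catalogue describes an N-terminal His8 tag supplied by the backbone. The cloning sites are recorded as unknown.

The 6,518-nt sequenced record shows a standard pET expression cassette: a T7 promoter followed immediately by a lac operator, the phage T7 gene 10 ribosome binding site, the coding region, and a T7 terminator. A plasmid-borne lacI gene with its own promoter supplies the repressor, so transcription depends on T7 RNA polymerase from the host and is induced with IPTG or lactose. The OphA open reading frame itself was not annotated by the automated tool; it evidently occupies the unannotated stretch between a short tag-like match just after the RBS, consistent with the N-terminal His tag, and the vector sequence upstream of the terminator. A short His-tag match also appears downstream of this stretch, likely the vector's C-terminal tag sequence, but the record does not indicate whether it is translated.

Propagation relies on a ColE1/pMB1-type origin with adjacent bom and rop elements, and selection is by kanamycin through the aph(3')-Ia gene. An f1 origin is also present. Small tetracycline-resistance fragments are backbone remnants. The construct is suited to overexpression and affinity purification of this mutant, probably for mechanistic comparison with other OphA variants.
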