Addgene plasmid #127682: OphA-delta C6-R72A
Purpose: Bacterial expression of His-tagged OphA-delta C6-R72A
Depositing lab: James Naismith. Depositing organization: University of St. Andrews. Publication: A molecular mechanism for the enzymatic methylation of nitrogen atoms within peptide bonds. Song H, van der Velden NS, Shiran SL, Bleiziffer P, Zach C, Sieber R, Imani AS, Krausbeck F, Aebi M, Freeman MF, Riniker S, Kunzler M, Naismith JH. Sci Adv. 2018 Aug 24;4(8):eaat2720. doi: 10.1126/sciadv.aat2720. eCollection 2018 Aug. aat2720 PubMed 30151425.
Backbone
  Vector backbone: pET24
  Vector type: Bacterial Expression
Growth in bacteria
  Bacterial resistance: Kanamycin, 50 μg/mL
  Growth temperature: 37°C
  Growth strain: DH5alpha
  Copy number: High Copy
Gene/Insert
  Gene/Insert name: OphA-delta C6-R72A
  Species: Synthetic
  Mutation: delta C6-R72A
  Tag / fusion protein: His8 (N terminal on backbone)
  Cloning method: Restriction Enzyme; 5′ cloning site unknown (unknown if destroyed); 3′ cloning site unknown (unknown if destroyed)
Terms and licenses: Academic/Nonprofit Terms; Industry Terms: Not Available to Industry
How to cite: OphA-delta C6-R72A was a gift from James Naismith (Addgene plasmid # 127682 ; http://n2t.net/addgene:127682 ; RRID:Addgene_127682)
